>Addgene plasmid #106993 | T7-3eX | addgene full sequence | sequence record 205785 | Addgene NGS Result
TTTCCATAGGCTCCGCCCCCCTGACGAGCATCACAAAAATCGACGCTCAAGTCAGAGGTGGCGAAACCCG
ACAGGACTATAAAGATACCAGGCGTTTCCCCCTGGAAGCTCCCTCGTGCGCTCTCCTGTTCCGACCCTGC
CGCTTACCGGATACCTGTCCGCCTTTCTCCCTTCGGGAAGCGTGGCGCTTTCTCATAGCTCACGCTGTAG
GTATCTCAGTTCGGTGTAGGTCGTTCGCTCCAAGCTGGGCTGTGTGCACGAACCCCCCGTTCAGCCCGAC
CGCTGCGCCTTATCCGGTAACTATCGTCTTGAGTCCAACCCGGTAAGACACGACTTATCGCCACTGGCAG
CAGCCACTGGTAACAGGATTAGCAGAGCGAGGTATGTAGGCGGTGCTACAGAGTTCTTGAAGTGGTGGCC
TAACTACGGCTACACTAGAAGAACAGTATTTGGTATCTGCGCTCTGCTGAAGCCAGTTACCTTCGGAAAA
AGAGTTGGTAGCTCTTGATCCGGCAAACAAACCACCGCTGGTAGCGGTGGTTTTTTTGTTTGCAAGCAGC
AGATTACGCGCAGAAAAAAAGGATCTCAAGAAGATCCTTTGATCTTTTCTACGGGGTCTGACGCTCAGTG
GAACGAAAACTCACGTTAAGGGATTTTGGTCATGAGATTATCAAAAAGGATCTTCACCTAGATCCTTTTA
AATTAAAAATGAAGTTTTAAATCAATCTAAAGTATATATGAGTAAACTTGGTCTGACAGTTAGAAAAACT
CATCGAGCATCAAATGAAACTGCAATTTATTCATATCAGGATTATCAATACCATATTTTTGAAAAAGCCG
TTTCTGTAATGAAGGAGAAAACTCACCGAGGCAGTTCCATAGGATGGCAAGATCCTGGTATCGGTCTGCG
ATTCCGACTCGTCCAACATCAATACAACCTATTAATTTCCCCTCGTCAAAAATAAGGTTATCAAGTGAGA
AATCACCATGAGTGACGACTGAATCCGGTGAGAATGGCAAAAGTTTATGCATTTCTTTCCAGACTTGTTC
AACAGGCCAGCCATTACGCTCGTCATCAAAATCACTCGCATCAACCAAACCGTTATTCATTCGTGATTGC
GCCTGAGCGAGACGAAATACGCGATCGCTGTTAAAAGGACAATTACAAACAGGAATCGAATGCAACCGGC
GCAGGAACACTGCCAGCGCATCAACAATATTTTCACCTGAATCAGGATATTCTTCTAATACCTGGAATGC
TGTTTTCCCAGGGATCGCAGTGGTGAGTAACCATGCATCATCAGGAGTACGGATAAAATGCTTGATGGTC
GGAAGAGGCATAAATTCCGTCAGCCAGTTTAGTCTGACCATCTCATCTGTAACATCATTGGCAACGCTAC
CTTTGCCATGTTTCAGAAACAACTCTGGCGCATCGGGCTTCCCATACAATCGATAGATTGTCGCACCTGA
TTGCCCGACATTATCGCGAGCCCATTTATACCCATATAAATCAGCATCCATGTTGGAATTTAATCGCGGC
CTAGAGCAAGACGTTTCCCGTTGAATATGGCTCATACTCTTCCTTTTTCAATATTATTGAAGCATTTATC
AGGGTTATTGTCTCATGAGCGGATACATATTTGAATGTATTTAGAAAAATAAACAAATAGGGGTTCCGCG
CACATTTCCCCGAAAAGTGCCACCTGACGTCTAAGAAACCATTATTATCATGACATTAACCTATAAAAAT
AGGCGTATCACGAGGCCCTTTCGTCTCGCGCGTTTCGGTGATGACGGTGAAAACCTCTGACACATGCAGC
TCCCGGAGACGGTCACAGCTTGTCTGTAAGCGGATGCCGGGAGCAGACAAGCCCGTCAGGGCGCGTCAGC
GGGTGTTGGCGGGTGTCGGGGCTGGCTTAACTATGCGGCATCAGAGCAGATTGTACTGAGAGTGCACCAT
ATGCGGTGTGAAATACCGCACAGATGCGTAAGGAGAAAATACCGCATCAGGCGCCATTCGCCATTCAGGC
TGCGCAACTGTTGGGAAGGGCGATCGGTGCGGGCCTCTTCGCTATTACGCCAGCTGGCGAAAGGGGGATG
TGCTGCAAGGCGATTAAGTTGGGTAACGCCAGGGTTTTCCCAGTCACGACGTTGTAAAACGACGGCCAGT
GAATTGACGCGTATTGGGATGGAACTAATACGACTCACTATAGGGCGAATTCGTCGACGATGTCAGCTCG
TCTCGAGGGCGTACTAACTGGGCCCCTTCTTCTTTTTCCCTCAGGTCCTACACAACATACTGCAGGACAA
ACTCTTCGCGGTCTCTGCATGCGAGCTCACTCTCTTCCGCATCGCTGTCTGCGAGGTACCCTACCCCCCG
AGTATGGATCCCTCTAAAAGCGGGCATGACTTCTAGAGTAGTCCAGGGTTTCCGAGGGTTTCCAAGCTTG
GAACATCCCAATGGCGCGCCGAGCTTGGCTCGAGCATGGTCATAGCTGTTTCCTGTGTGAAATTGTTATC
CGCTCACAATTCCACACAACATACGAGCCGGAAGCATAAAGTGTAAAGCCTGGGGTGCCTAATGAGTGAG
CTAACTCACATTAATTGCGTTGCGCTCACTGCCCGCTTTCCAGTCGGGAAACCTGTCGTGCCAGCTGCAT
TAATGAATCGGCCAACGCGCGGGGAGAGGCGGTTTGCGTATTGGGCGCTCTTCCGCTTCCTCGCTCACTG
ACTCGCTGCGCTCGGTCGTTCGGCTGCGGCGAGCGGTATCAGCTCACTCAAAGGCGGTAATACGGTTATC
CACAGAATCAGGGGATAACGCAGGAAAGAACATGTGAGCAAAAGGCCAGCAAAAGGCCAGGAACCGTAAA
AAGGCCGCGTTGCTGGCGTT
Features (pLannotate 1.2.2; 15 found; start..end, strand, type, name):
      1..589     -  rep_origin     ori: high-copy-number ColE1/pMB1/pBR322/pUC origin of replication
    760..1575    -  CDS            KanR: aminoglycoside phosphotransferase; aph(3')-Ia; confers resistance to kanamycin in bacteria or G418 (Geneticin®) in eukaryotes
   1576..1680    -  promoter       AmpR promoter: bla
   1775..1810    +  CDS            rop (fragment): Rop protein, which maintains plasmids at low copy number; rop
   1912..2011    +  misc_feature   bom (fragment): basis of mobility region from pBR322
   2017..2174    -  CDS            lacZα (fragment): LacZα fragment of β-galactosidase; lacZ fragment
   2196..2214    +  promoter       T7 promoter: promoter for bacteriophage T7 RNA polymerase
   2304..2324    +  misc_feature   Ad SA (fragment): adenovirus major late transcript splice acceptor (Friedrich and Soriano, 1991)
   2396..2414    +  intron         chimeric intron (fragment): chimera between introns from adenovirus and immunoglobulin heavy chain genes
   2417..2433    +  misc_feature   Ad SA (fragment): adenovirus major late transcript splice acceptor (Friedrich and Soriano, 1991)
   2513..2529    -  protein_bind   lac operator: The lac repressor binds to the lac operator to inhibit transcription in E. coli. This inhibition can be relieved by adding lactose or isopropyl-β-D-thiogalactopyranoside (IPTG). lac repressor encoded by lacI
   2537..2567    -  promoter       lac promoter: promoter for the E. coli lac operon
   2582..2603    -  protein_bind   CAP binding site: CAP binding activates transcription in the presence of cAMP. E. coli catabolite activator protein
   2616..2708    -  CDS            lacI (fragment): lac repressor; lacI; The lac repressor binds to the lac operator to inhibit transcription in E. coli. This inhibition can be relieved by adding lactose or isopropyl-β-D-thiogalactopyranoside (IPTG).
   2710..2843    -  rep_origin     RSF ori (fragment): Plasmids containing the RSF 1030 origin of replication can be propagated in E. coli cells that contain additional plasmids with compatible origins.
