[The description below was written by a language model from this plasmid's Addgene catalogue record and pLannotate feature annotations shown in this document.]
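Description:
T7-3eX is a small (about 2.9 kb) pUC-type bacterial plasmid that serves as a template for in vitro transcription of an RNA called 3eX by bacteriophage T7 RNA polymerase. It is propagated in E. coli at high copy number from a ColE1/pMB1/pUC-family origin. Selection is with kanamycin, conferred by an aminoglycoside phosphotransferase gene (aph(3')-Ia) that is driven here by the bla (AmpR) promoter. The rest of the backbone is made up of cloning-vector remnants. These include short fragments annotated as rop, the pBR322 bom region, lacI and an RSF origin, together with a partial lacZα segment and the lac promoter, operator and CAP binding site that flank the insert region. None of these fragments is expected to contribute to the plasmid's intended use.

The payload lies downstream of the T7 promoter, in the space between that promoter and the lac regulatory elements. The catalogue gives only the insert name, 3eX, and does not define its composition. The automated annotation detects short matches in this region to the adenovirus major late splice acceptor (twice) and to an adenovirus-derived chimeric intron. This suggests the transcript is a synthetic splicing substrate built from adenovirus major late intron and splice-site sequences, although the exact arrangement of exons and splice sites is not stated in the record. There is no eukaryotic promoter, tag or reporter, so the plasmid is not an expression vector. Consistent with the associated work on assembly of human pre-spliceosomes across introns and exons, it is used to produce defined RNA for in vitro studies of spliceosome assembly.
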