Addgene plasmid #106993: T7-3eX
Purpose: T7 transcription template for 3eX
Depositing lab: Melissa Moore. Depositing organization: University of Massachusetts, Worcester. Publication: Synergistic assembly of human pre-spliceosomes across introns and exons. Braun JE, Friedman LJ, Gelles J, Moore MJ. Elife. 2018 Jun 22;7. pii: 37751. doi: 10.7554/eLife.37751. PubMed 29932423.
Backbone
  Vector backbone: pUC
Growth in bacteria
  Bacterial resistance: Kanamycin, 50 μg/mL
  Growth temperature: 37°C
  Growth strain: DH5alpha
  Copy number: High Copy
Gene/Insert
  Gene/Insert name: 3eX
Terms and licenses: Academic/Nonprofit Terms; Industry Terms: Not Available to Industry
How to cite: T7-3eX was a gift from Melissa Moore (Addgene plasmid # 106993 ; http://n2t.net/addgene:106993 ; RRID:Addgene_106993)
