>Addgene plasmid #106993 | T7-3eX | depositor partial sequence | sequence record 201999 | T7-3eX sequence 233 bps
GGGCGAATTCGTCGACGATGTCAGCTCGTCTCGAGGGCGTACTAACTGGGCCCCTTCTTCTTTTTCCCTC
AGGTCCTACACAACATACTGCAGGACAAACTCTTCGCGGTCTCTGCATGCGAGCTCACTCTCTTCCGCAT
CGCTGTCTGCGAGGTACCCTACCCCCCGAGTATGGATCCCTCTAAAAGCGGGCATGACTTCTAGAGTAGT
CCAGGGTTTCCGAGGGTTTCCAA
